>Addgene plasmid #180456 | pTCF156 HLA-A*02:01 | addgene full sequence | sequence record 355799 | Addgene NGS Result
TGTGGCGCCGGTGATGCCGGCCACGATGCGTCCGGCGTAGAGGATCGAGATCTCGATCCCGCGAAATTAA
TACGACTCACTATAGGGGAATTGTGAGCGGATAACAATTCCCCTCTAGAAATAATTTTGTTTAACTTTAA
GAAGGAGATATACAT
[831 nt withheld, positions 156-986]
GGATCCCTGCATCATATTCTGGATGCACAGAAAATGGTGTGGAATCATCGTTAAAAGCTTGCGGCCGCAC
TCGAGCACCACCACCACCACCACTGAGATCCGGCTGCTAACAAAGCCCGAAAGGAAGCTGAGTTGGCTGC
TGCCACCGCTGAGCAATAACTAGCATAACCCCTTGGGGCCTCTAAACGGGTCTTGAGGGGTTTTTTGCTG
AAAGGAGGAACTATATCCGGATTGGCGAATGGG
[124 nt withheld, positions 1230-1353]
C
[91 nt withheld, positions 1355-1445]
A
[49 nt withheld, positions 1447-1495]
CCTTTGACGTTGGAGTCCACGTTCTTT
[37 nt withheld, positions 1523-1559]
ACCCTATCTCGGTCTATTCTTTTGATTTATAAGGGATTTTGCCGATTTCGGCCTATTGGTTAAAAAATGA
GCTGATTTAACAAAAATTTAACGCGAATTTTAACAAAATATTAACGCTTACAATTTAGGTGGCACTTTTC
GGGGAAATGTGCGCGGAACCCCTATTTGTTTATTTTTCTAAATACATTCAAATATGTATCCGCTCATGAA
TTAATTCTTAGAAAAACTCATCGAGCATCAAATGAAACTGCAATTTATTCATATCAGGATTATCAATACC
ATATTTTTGAAAAAGCCGTTTCTGTAATGAAGGAGAAAACTCACCGAGGCAGTTCCATAGGATGGCAAGA
TCCTGGTATCGGTCTGCGATTCCGACTCGTCCAACATCAATACAACCTATTAATTTCCCCTCGTCAAAAA
TAAGGTTATCAAGTGAGAAATCACCATGAGTGACGACTGAATCCGGTGAGAATGGCAAAAGTTTATGCAT
TTCTTTCCAGACTTGTTCAACAGGCCAGCCATTACGCTCGTCATCAAAATCACTCGCATCAACCAAACCG
TTATTCATTCGTGATTGCGCCTGAGCGAGACGAAATACGCGATCGCTGTTAAAAGGACAATTACAAACAG
GAATCGAATGCAACCGGCGCAGGAACACTGCCAGCGCATCAACAATATTTTCACCTGAATCAGGATATTC
TTCTAATACCTGGAATGCTGTTTTCCCGGGGATCGCAGTGGTGAGTAACCATGCATCATCAGGAGTACGG
ATAAAATGCTTGATGGTCGGAAGAGGCATAAATTCCGTCAGCCAGTTTAGTCTGACCATCTCATCTGTAA
CATCATTGGCAACGCTACCTTTGCCATGTTTCAGAAACAACTCTGGCGCATCGGGCTTCCCATACAATCG
ATAGATTGTCGCACCTGATTGCCCGACATTATCGCGAGCCCATTTATACCCATATAAATCAGCATCCATG
TTGGAATTTAATCGCGGCCTAGAGCAAGACGTTTCCCGTTGAATATGGCTCATAACACCCCTTGTATTAC
TGTTTATGTAAGCAGACAGTTTTATTGTTCATGACCAAAATCCCTTAACGTGAGTTTTCGTTCCACTGAG
CGTCAGACCCCGTAGAAAAGATCAAAGGATCTTCTTGAGATCCTTTTTTTCTGCGCGTAATCTGCTGCTT
GCAAACAAAAAAACCACCGCTACCAGCGGTGGTTTGTTTGCCGGATCAAGAGCTACCAACTCTTTTTCCG
AAGGTAACTGGCTTCAGCAGAGCGCAGATACCAAATACTGTCCTTCTAGTGTAGCCGTAGTTAGGCCACC
ACTTCAAGAACTCTGTAGCACCGCCTACATACCTCGCTCTGCTAATCCTGTTACCAGTGGCTGCTGCCAG
TGGCGATAAGTCGTGTCTTACCGGGTTGGACTCAAGACGATAGTTACCGGATAAGGCGCAGCGGTCGGGC
TGAACGGGGGGTTCGTGCACACAGCCCAGCTTGGAGCGAACGACCTACACCGAACTGAGATACCTACAGC
GTGAGCTATGAGAAAGCGCCACGCTTCCCGAAGGGAGAAAGGCGGACAGGTATCCGGTAAGCGGCAGGGT
CGGAACAGGAGAGCGCACGAGGGAGCTTCCAGGGGGAAACGCCTGGTATCTTTATAGTCCTGTCGGGTTT
CGCCACCTCTGACTTGAGCGTCGATTTTTGTGATGCTCGTCAGGGGGGCGGAGCCTATGGAAAAACGCCA
GCAACGCGGCCTTTTTACGGTTCCTGGCCTTTTGCTGGCCTTTTGCTCACATGTTCTTTCCTGCGTTATC
CCCTGATTCTGTGGATAACCGTATTACCGCCTTTGAGTGAGCTGATACCGCTCGCCGCAGCCGAACGACC
GAGCGCAGCGAGTCAGTGAGCGAGGAAGCGGAAGAGCGCCTGATGCGGTATTTTCTCCTTACGCATCTGT
GCGGTATTTCACACCGCAATGGTGCACTCTCAGTACAATCTGCTCTGATGCCGCATAGTTAAGCCAGTAT
ACACTCCGCTATCGCTACGTGACTGGGTCATGGCTGCGCCCCGACACCCGCCAACACCCGCTGACGCGCC
CTGACGGGCTTGTCTGCTCCCGGCATCCGCTTACAGACAAGCTGTGACCGTCTCCGGGAGCTGCATGTGT
CAGAGGTTTTCACCGTCATCACCGAAACGCGCGAGGCAGCTGCGGTAAAGCTCATCAGCGTGGTCGTGAA
GCGATTCACAGATGTCTGCCTGTTCATCCGCGTCCAGCTCGTTGAGTTTCTCCAGAAGCGTTAATGTCTG
GCTTCTGATAAAGCGGGCCATGTTAAGGGCGGTTTTTTCCTGTTTGGTCACTGATGCCTCCGTGTAAGGG
GGATTTCTGTTCATGGGGGTAATGATACCGATGAAACGAGAGAGGATGCTCACGATACGGGTTACTGATG
ATGAACATGCCCGGTTACTGGAACGTTGTGAGGGTAAACAACTGGCGGTATGGATGCGGCGGGACCAGAG
AAAAATCACTCAGGGTCAATGCCAGCGCTTCGTTAATACAGATGTAGGTGTTCCACAGGGTAGCCAGCAG
CATCCTGCGATGCAGATCCGGAACATAATGGTGCAGGGCGCTGACTTCCGCGTTTCCAGACTTTACGAAA
CACGGAAACCGAAGACCATTCATGTTGTTGCTCAGGTCGCAGACGTTTTGCAGCAGCAGTCGCTTCACGT
TCGCTCGCGTATCGGTGATTCATTCTGCTAACCAGTAAGGCAACCCCGCCAGCCTAGCCGGGTCCTCAAC
GACAGGAGCACGATCATGCGCACCCGTGGGGCCGCCATGCCGGCGATAATGGCCTGCTTCTCGCCGAAAC
GTTTGGTGGCGGGACCAGTGACGAAGGCTTGAGCGAGGGCGTGCAAGATTCCGAATACCGCAAGCGACAG
GCCGATCATCGTCGCGCTCCAGCGAAAGCGGTCCTCGCCGAAAATGACCCAGAGCGCTGCCGGCACCTGT
CCTACGAGTTGCATGATAAAGAAGACAGTCATAAGTGCGGCGACGATAGTCATGCCCCGCGCCCACCGGA
AGGAGCTGACTGGGTTGAAGGCTCTCAAGGGCATCGGTCGAGATCCCGGTGCCTAATGAGTGAGCTAACT
TACATTAATTGCGTTGCGCTCACTGCCCGCTTTCCAGTCGGGAAACCTGTCGTGCCAGCTGCATTAATGA
ATCGGCCAACGCGCGGGGAGAGGCGGTTTGCGTATTGGGCGCCAGGGTGGTTTTTCTTTTCACCAGTGAG
ACGGGCAACAGCTGATTGCCCTTCACCGCCTGGCCCTGAGAGAGTTGCAGCAAGCGGTCCACGCTGGTTT
GCCCCAGCAGGCGAAAATCCTGTTTGATGGTGGTTAACGGCGGGATATAACATGAGCTGTCTTCGGTATC
GTCGTATCCCACTACCGAGATATCCGCACCAACGCGCAGCCCGGACTCGGTAATGGCGCGCATTGCGCCC
AGCGCCATCTGATCGTTGGCAACCAGCATCGCAGTGGGAACGATGCCCTCATTCAGCATTTGCATGGTTT
GTTGAAAACCGGACATGGCACTCCAGTCGCCTTCCCGTTCCGCTATCGGCTGAATTTGATTGCGAGTGAG
ATATTTATGCCAGCCAGCCAGACGCAGACGCGCCGAGACAGAACTTAATGGGCCCGCTAACAGCGCGATT
TGCTGGTGACCCAATGCGACCAGATGCTCCACGCCCAGTCGCGTACCGTCTTCATGGGAGAAAATAATAC
TGTTGATGGGTGTCTGGTCAGAGACATCAAGAAATAACGCCGGAACATTAGTGCAGGCAGCTTCCACAGC
AATGGCATCCTGGTCATCCAGCGGATAGTTAATGATCAGCCCACTGACGCGTTGCGCGAGAAGATTGTGC
ACCGCCGCTTTACAGGCTTCGACGCCGCTTCGTTCTACCATCGACACCACCACGCTGGCACCCAGTTGAT
CGGCGCGAGATTTAATCGCCGCGACAATTTGCGACGGCGCGTGCAGGGCCAGACTGGAGGTGGCAACGCC
AATCAGCAACGACTGTTTGCCCGCCAGTTGTTGTGCCACGCGGTTGGGAATGTAATTCAGCTCCGCCATC
GCCGCTTCCACTTTTTCCCGCGTTTTCGCAGAAACGTGGCTGGCCTGGTTCACCACGCGGGAAACGGTCT
GATAAGAGACACCGGCATACTCTGCGACATCGTATAACGTTACTGGTTTCACATTCACCACCCTGAATTG
ACTCTCTTCCGGGCGCTATCATGCCATACCGCGAAAGGTTTTGCGCCATTCGATGGTGTCCGGGATCTCG
ACGCTCTCCCTTATGCGACTCCTGCATTAGGAAGCAGCCCAGTAGTAGGTTGAGGCCGTTGAGCACCGCC
GCCGCAAGGAATGGTGCATGCAAGGAGATGGCGCCCAACAGTCCCCCGGCCACGGGGCCTGCCACCATAC
CCACGCCGAAACAAGCGCTCATGAGCCCGAAGTGGCGAGCCCGATCTTCCCCATCGGTGATGTCGGCGAT
ATAGGCGCCAGCAACCGCACC
Features (pLannotate 1.2.2; 19 found; start..end, strand, type, name):
     68..86      +  promoter       T7 promoter: promoter for bacteriophage T7 RNA polymerase
     87..111     +  protein_bind   lac operator: The lac repressor binds to the lac operator to inhibit transcription in E. coli. This inhibition can be relieved by adding lactose or isopropyl-β-D-thiogalactopyranoside (IPTG). lac repressor encoded by lacI
    126..148     +  RBS            RBS: efficient ribosome binding site from bacteriophage T7 gene 10 (Olins and Rangwala, 1989)
    159..983     +  CDS            HLA-A (fragment) (sequence withheld): HLAA_HUMAN - Also known as HLAA. Experimental evidence at protein level: Swiss-Prot protein existence level 1. Allele A*74:01: Presents immunodominant HIV-1 epitopes derived from gag-pol (GQMVHQAISPR, QIYPGIKVR) and rev (RQIHSISER), carrying an aliphatic residue at position 2 and Arg anchor residue at the C-terminus. May contribute to viral load control in chronic HIV-1 infection. From Homo sapiens (Human).
   1062..1079    +  CDS            9xHis (fragment): 9xHis affinity tag
   1089..1138    +  CDS            SET1 (fragment): solubility-enhancement tag derived from T7 phage gene 10B
   1146..1193    +  terminator     T7 terminator: transcription terminator for bacteriophage T7 RNA polymerase
   1230..1658    +  rep_origin     f1 ori (sequence partly withheld): f1 bacteriophage origin of replication; arrow indicates direction of (+) strand synthesis
   1711..1768    +  promoter       AmpR promoter (fragment): bla
   1777..2592    -  CDS            KanR: aminoglycoside phosphotransferase; aph(3')-Ia; confers resistance to kanamycin in bacteria or G418 (Geneticin®) in eukaryotes
   2714..3302    +  rep_origin     ori: high-copy-number ColE1/pMB1/pBR322/pUC origin of replication
   3488..3627    -  misc_feature   bom: basis of mobility region from pBR322
   3729..3920    -  CDS            rop: Rop protein, which maintains plasmids at low copy number; rop
   3937..4317    +  CDS            YPB1_ECOLX: Protein predicted: Swiss-Prot protein existence level 4. From Escherichia coli.
   4389..4680    -  CDS            TcR (fragment): tetracycline efflux protein; tet; confers resistance to tetracycline
   4695..4716    -  protein_bind   CAP binding site: CAP binding activates transcription in the presence of cAMP. E. coli catabolite activator protein
   4729..5811    -  CDS            lacI: lac repressor; lacI; The lac repressor binds to the lac operator to inhibit transcription in E. coli. This inhibition can be relieved by adding lactose or isopropyl-β-D-thiogalactopyranoside (IPTG).
   5812..5889    -  promoter       lacI promoter: lacI
   5897..46      -  CDS            TcR (fragment) (across the origin): tetracycline efflux protein; tet; confers resistance to tetracycline
