>Addgene plasmid #180456 | pTCF156 HLA-A*02:01 | depositor full sequence | sequence record 357361 | pTCF156 HLA-A*02:01 sequence 6134 bps
TGTGGCGCCGGTGATGCCGGCCACGATGCGTCCGGCGTAGAGGATCGAGATCTCGATCCCGCGAAATTAA
TACGACTCACTATAGGGGAATTGTGAGCGGATAACAATTCCCCTCTAGAAATAATTTTGTTTAACTTTAA
GAAGGAGATATACAT
[831 nt withheld, positions 156-986]
GGATCCCTGCATCATATTCTGGATGCACAGAAAATGGTGTGGAATCATCGTTAAAAGCTTGCGGCCGCAC
TCGAGCACCACCACCACCACCACTGAGATCCGGCTGCTAACAAAGCCCGAAAGGAAGCTGAGTTGGCTGC
TGCCACCGCTGAGCAATAACTAGCATAACCCCTTGGGGCCTCTAAACGGGTCTTGAGGGGTTTTTTGCTG
AAAGGAGGAACTATATCCGGATTGGCGAATGGG
[124 nt withheld, positions 1230-1353]
C
[91 nt withheld, positions 1355-1445]
A
[49 nt withheld, positions 1447-1495]
CCTTTGACGTTGGAGTCCACGTTCTTT
[37 nt withheld, positions 1523-1559]
ACCCTATCTCGGTCTATTCTTTTGATTTATAAGGGATTTTGCCGATTTCGGCCTATTGGTTAAAAAATGA
GCTGATTTAACAAAAATTTAACGCGAATTTTAACAAAATATTAACGTTTACAATTTCAGGTGGCACTTTT
CGGGGAAATGTGCGCGGAACCCCTATTTGTTTATTTTTCTAAATACATTCAAATATGTATCCGCTCATGA
ATTAATTCTTAGAAAAACTCATCGAGCATCAAATGAAACTGCAATTTATTCATATCAGGATTATCAATAC
CATATTTTTGAAAAAGCCGTTTCTGTAATGAAGGAGAAAACTCACCGAGGCAGTTCCATAGGATGGCAAG
ATCCTGGTATCGGTCTGCGATTCCGACTCGTCCAACATCAATACAACCTATTAATTTCCCCTCGTCAAAA
ATAAGGTTATCAAGTGAGAAATCACCATGAGTGACGACTGAATCCGGTGAGAATGGCAAAAGTTTATGCA
TTTCTTTCCAGACTTGTTCAACAGGCCAGCCATTACGCTCGTCATCAAAATCACTCGCATCAACCAAACC
GTTATTCATTCGTGATTGCGCCTGAGCGAGACGAAATACGCGATCGCTGTTAAAAGGACAATTACAAACA
GGAATCGAATGCAACCGGCGCAGGAACACTGCCAGCGCATCAACAATATTTTCACCTGAATCAGGATATT
CTTCTAATACCTGGAATGCTGTTTTCCCGGGGATCGCAGTGGTGAGTAACCATGCATCATCAGGAGTACG
GATAAAATGCTTGATGGTCGGAAGAGGCATAAATTCCGTCAGCCAGTTTAGTCTGACCATCTCATCTGTA
ACATCATTGGCAACGCTACCTTTGCCATGTTTCAGAAACAACTCTGGCGCATCGGGCTTCCCATACAATC
GATAGATTGTCGCACCTGATTGCCCGACATTATCGCGAGCCCATTTATACCCATATAAATCAGCATCCAT
GTTGGAATTTAATCGCGGCCTAGAGCAAGACGTTTCCCGTTGAATATGGCTCATAACACCCCTTGTATTA
CTGTTTATGTAAGCAGACAGTTTTATTGTTCATGACCAAAATCCCTTAACGTGAGTTTTCGTTCCACTGA
GCGTCAGACCCCGTAGAAAAGATCAAAGGATCTTCTTGAGATCCTTTTTTTCTGCGCGTAATCTGCTGCT
TGCAAACAAAAAAACCACCGCTACCAGCGGTGGTTTGTTTGCCGGATCAAGAGCTACCAACTCTTTTTCC
GAAGGTAACTGGCTTCAGCAGAGCGCAGATACCAAATACTGTCCTTCTAGTGTAGCCGTAGTTAGGCCAC
CACTTCAAGAACTCTGTAGCACCGCCTACATACCTCGCTCTGCTAATCCTGTTACCAGTGGCTGCTGCCA
GTGGCGATAAGTCGTGTCTTACCGGGTTGGACTCAAGACGATAGTTACCGGATAAGGCGCAGCGGTCGGG
CTGAACGGGGGGTTCGTGCACACAGCCCAGCTTGGAGCGAACGACCTACACCGAACTGAGATACCTACAG
CGTGAGCTATGAGAAAGCGCCACGCTTCCCGAAGGGAGAAAGGCGGACAGGTATCCGGTAAGCGGCAGGG
TCGGAACAGGAGAGCGCACGAGGGAGCTTCCAGGGGGAAACGCCTGGTATCTTTATAGTCCTGTCGGGTT
TCGCCACCTCTGACTTGAGCGTCGATTTTTGTGATGCTCGTCAGGGGGGCGGAGCCTATGGAAAAACGCC
AGCAACGCGGCCTTTTTACGGTTCCTGGCCTTTTGCTGGCCTTTTGCTCACATGTTCTTTCCTGCGTTAT
CCCCTGATTCTGTGGATAACCGTATTACCGCCTTTGAGTGAGCTGATACCGCTCGCCGCAGCCGAACGAC
CGAGCGCAGCGAGTCAGTGAGCGAGGAAGCGGAAGAGCGCCTGATGCGGTATTTTCTCCTTACGCATCTG
TGCGGTATTTCACACCGCATATATGGTGCACTCTCAGTACAATCTGCTCTGATGCCGCATAGTTAAGCCA
GTATACACTCCGCTATCGCTACGTGACTGGGTCATGGCTGCGCCCCGACACCCGCCAACACCCGCTGACG
CGCCCTGACGGGCTTGTCTGCTCCCGGCATCCGCTTACAGACAAGCTGTGACCGTCTCCGGGAGCTGCAT
GTGTCAGAGGTTTTCACCGTCATCACCGAAACGCGCGAGGCAGCTGCGGTAAAGCTCATCAGCGTGGTCG
TGAAGCGATTCACAGATGTCTGCCTGTTCATCCGCGTCCAGCTCGTTGAGTTTCTCCAGAAGCGTTAATG
TCTGGCTTCTGATAAAGCGGGCCATGTTAAGGGCGGTTTTTTCCTGTTTGGTCACTGATGCCTCCGTGTA
AGGGGGATTTCTGTTCATGGGGGTAATGATACCGATGAAACGAGAGAGGATGCTCACGATACGGGTTACT
GATGATGAACATGCCCGGTTACTGGAACGTTGTGAGGGTAAACAACTGGCGGTATGGATGCGGCGGGACC
AGAGAAAAATCACTCAGGGTCAATGCCAGCGCTTCGTTAATACAGATGTAGGTGTTCCACAGGGTAGCCA
GCAGCATCCTGCGATGCAGATCCGGAACATAATGGTGCAGGGCGCTGACTTCCGCGTTTCCAGACTTTAC
GAAACACGGAAACCGAAGACCATTCATGTTGTTGCTCAGGTCGCAGACGTTTTGCAGCAGCAGTCGCTTC
ACGTTCGCTCGCGTATCGGTGATTCATTCTGCTAACCAGTAAGGCAACCCCGCCAGCCTAGCCGGGTCCT
CAACGACAGGAGCACGATCATGCGCACCCGTGGGGCCGCCATGCCGGCGATAATGGCCTGCTTCTCGCCG
AAACGTTTGGTGGCGGGACCAGTGACGAAGGCTTGAGCGAGGGCGTGCAAGATTCCGAATACCGCAAGCG
ACAGGCCGATCATCGTCGCGCTCCAGCGAAAGCGGTCCTCGCCGAAAATGACCCAGAGCGCTGCCGGCAC
CTGTCCTACGAGTTGCATGATAAAGAAGACAGTCATAAGTGCGGCGACGATAGTCATGCCCCGCGCCCAC
CGGAAGGAGCTGACTGGGTTGAAGGCTCTCAAGGGCATCGGTCGAGATCCCGGTGCCTAATGAGTGAGCT
AACTTACATTAATTGCGTTGCGCTCACTGCCCGCTTTCCAGTCGGGAAACCTGTCGTGCCAGCTGCATTA
ATGAATCGGCCAACGCGCGGGGAGAGGCGGTTTGCGTATTGGGCGCCAGGGTGGTTTTTCTTTTCACCAG
TGAGACGGGCAACAGCTGATTGCCCTTCACCGCCTGGCCCTGAGAGAGTTGCAGCAAGCGGTCCACGCTG
GTTTGCCCCAGCAGGCGAAAATCCTGTTTGATGGTGGTTAACGGCGGGATATAACATGAGCTGTCTTCGG
TATCGTCGTATCCCACTACCGAGATATCCGCACCAACGCGCAGCCCGGACTCGGTAATGGCGCGCATTGC
GCCCAGCGCCATCTGATCGTTGGCAACCAGCATCGCAGTGGGAACGATGCCCTCATTCAGCATTTGCATG
GTTTGTTGAAAACCGGACATGGCACTCCAGTCGCCTTCCCGTTCCGCTATCGGCTGAATTTGATTGCGAG
TGAGATATTTATGCCAGCCAGCCAGACGCAGACGCGCCGAGACAGAACTTAATGGGCCCGCTAACAGCGC
GATTTGCTGGTGACCCAATGCGACCAGATGCTCCACGCCCAGTCGCGTACCGTCTTCATGGGAGAAAATA
ATACTGTTGATGGGTGTCTGGTCAGAGACATCAAGAAATAACGCCGGAACATTAGTGCAGGCAGCTTCCA
CAGCAATGGCATCCTGGTCATCCAGCGGATAGTTAATGATCAGCCCACTGACGCGTTGCGCGAGAAGATT
GTGCACCGCCGCTTTACAGGCTTCGACGCCGCTTCGTTCTACCATCGACACCACCACGCTGGCACCCAGT
TGATCGGCGCGAGATTTAATCGCCGCGACAATTTGCGACGGCGCGTGCAGGGCCAGACTGGAGGTGGCAA
CGCCAATCAGCAACGACTGTTTGCCCGCCAGTTGTTGTGCCACGCGGTTGGGAATGTAATTCAGCTCCGC
CATCGCCGCTTCCACTTTTTCCCGCGTTTTCGCAGAAACGTGGCTGGCCTGGTTCACCACGCGGGAAACG
GTCTGATAAGAGACACCGGCATACTCTGCGACATCGTATAACGTTACTGGTTTCACATTCACCACCCTGA
ATTGACTCTCTTCCGGGCGCTATCATGCCATACCGCGAAAGGTTTTGCGCCATTCGATGGTGTCCGGGAT
CTCGACGCTCTCCCTTATGCGACTCCTGCATTAGGAAGCAGCCCAGTAGTAGGTTGAGGCCGTTGAGCAC
CGCCGCCGCAAGGAATGGTGCATGCAAGGAGATGGCGCCCAACAGTCCCCCGGCCACGGGGCCTGCCACC
ATACCCACGCCGAAACAAGCGCTCATGAGCCCGAAGTGGCGAGCCCGATCTTCCCCATCGGTGATGTCGG
CGATATAGGCGCCAGCAACCGCACC
Features (pLannotate 1.2.2; 19 found; start..end, strand, type, name):
     68..86      +  promoter       T7 promoter: promoter for bacteriophage T7 RNA polymerase
     87..111     +  protein_bind   lac operator: The lac repressor binds to the lac operator to inhibit transcription in E. coli. This inhibition can be relieved by adding lactose or isopropyl-β-D-thiogalactopyranoside (IPTG). lac repressor encoded by lacI
    126..148     +  RBS            RBS: efficient ribosome binding site from bacteriophage T7 gene 10 (Olins and Rangwala, 1989)
    159..983     +  CDS            HLA-A (fragment) (sequence withheld): HLAA_HUMAN - Also known as HLAA. Experimental evidence at protein level: Swiss-Prot protein existence level 1. Allele A*74:01: Presents immunodominant HIV-1 epitopes derived from gag-pol (GQMVHQAISPR, QIYPGIKVR) and rev (RQIHSISER), carrying an aliphatic residue at position 2 and Arg anchor residue at the C-terminus. May contribute to viral load control in chronic HIV-1 infection. From Homo sapiens (Human).
   1062..1079    +  CDS            9xHis (fragment): 9xHis affinity tag
   1089..1138    +  CDS            SET1 (fragment): solubility-enhancement tag derived from T7 phage gene 10B
   1146..1193    +  terminator     T7 terminator: transcription terminator for bacteriophage T7 RNA polymerase
   1230..1685    +  rep_origin     f1 ori (sequence partly withheld): f1 bacteriophage origin of replication; arrow indicates direction of (+) strand synthesis
   1712..1769    +  promoter       AmpR promoter (fragment): bla
   1778..2593    -  CDS            KanR: aminoglycoside phosphotransferase; aph(3')-Ia; confers resistance to kanamycin in bacteria or G418 (Geneticin®) in eukaryotes
   2715..3303    +  rep_origin     ori: high-copy-number ColE1/pMB1/pBR322/pUC origin of replication
   3489..3631    -  misc_feature   bom: basis of mobility region from pBR322
   3733..3924    -  CDS            rop: Rop protein, which maintains plasmids at low copy number; rop
   3941..4321    +  CDS            YPB1_ECOLX: Protein predicted: Swiss-Prot protein existence level 4. From Escherichia coli.
   4393..4684    -  CDS            TcR (fragment): tetracycline efflux protein; tet; confers resistance to tetracycline
   4699..4720    -  protein_bind   CAP binding site: CAP binding activates transcription in the presence of cAMP. E. coli catabolite activator protein
   4733..5815    -  CDS            lacI: lac repressor; lacI; The lac repressor binds to the lac operator to inhibit transcription in E. coli. This inhibition can be relieved by adding lactose or isopropyl-β-D-thiogalactopyranoside (IPTG).
   5816..5893    -  promoter       lacI promoter: lacI
   5901..46      -  CDS            TcR (fragment) (across the origin): tetracycline efflux protein; tet; confers resistance to tetracycline
