[The description below was written by a language model from this plasmid's Addgene catalogue record and pLannotate feature annotations shown in this document.]
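Description:
pTCF156 HLA-A*02:01 is a bacterial expression plasmid built on the pET24a+ backbone for producing the soluble ectodomain of the human class I MHC heavy chain HLA-A*02:01 in E. coli. It is selected with kanamycin through an aph(3')-Ia resistance gene and replicates from a pBR322-type ColE1 origin. The bom region and the rop gene are retained, consistent with the low copy number listed in the record. An f1 origin is also present, and short tetracycline-resistance fragments are non-functional remnants of the backbone's pBR322 ancestry.

The insert is a synthetic, E. coli codon-optimized cDNA of about 825 bp annotated as an HLA-A fragment. The annotation text mentioning another allele is only generic database wording. The transmembrane domain has been replaced by a C-terminal BSP41 peptide, a substrate site for enzymatic biotinylation. This tag is not annotated separately in the feature tables. Transcription is driven by a T7 promoter with an adjacent lac operator, followed by the T7 gene 10 ribosome binding site and ending at the T7 terminator. The plasmid-borne lacI gene supplies repressor, so expression is IPTG-inducible in hosts that provide T7 RNA polymerase, and the depositor recommends BL21(DE3). A partial His-tag sequence from the vector lies downstream of the insert, but the record does not say whether it is translated as part of the protein.

According to the depositor's comments, the expressed protein is purified and used to visualize antigen-specific T cells. The biotinylation site fits this use, since it allows the MHC molecules to be assembled into multimeric staining reagents. The depositor's sequence and the repository's sequencing result differ by only a few nucleotides in length and carry the same set of annotated features.
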