Addgene plasmid #180456: pTCF156 HLA-A*02:01
Purpose: E. coli expression of soluble MHC protein
Depositing lab: John Altman. Depositing organization: Emory University.
Backbone
  Vector backbone: pET24a+
  Backbone manufacturer: Novagen
  Vector type: Bacterial Expression
Growth in bacteria
  Bacterial resistance: Kanamycin, 50 μg/mL
  Growth temperature: 37°C
  Growth strain: DH5alpha
  Copy number: Low Copy
Gene/Insert
  Gene/Insert name: HLA-A*02:01
  Species: H. sapiens (human)
  Mutation: Replacement of transmembrane domain with enzymatic biotinylation site
  Tag / fusion protein: BSP41 (C terminal on insert)
  Cloning method: Restriction Enzyme; 5′ cloning site Unknown (unknown if destroyed)
Resource information
  A portion of this plasmid was derived from a plasmid made by: synthetic cDNA, E. coli optimized
Terms and licenses: Academic/Nonprofit Terms; Industry Terms: Not Available to Industry
Depositor comments: https://www.ebi.ac.uk/ipd/imgt/hla/alleles/allele/?accession=HLA00005 provides allele sequence data. For detailed protocols of expression, purification and use to visualize antigen-specific T cells, please refer to Altman and Davis (2016) Curr. Protoc. Immunol. doi.org/10.1002/cpim.14. We recommend the E. coli BL21(DE3) strain for expression.
How to cite: pTCF156 HLA-A*02:01 was a gift from John Altman (Addgene plasmid # 180456 ; http://n2t.net/addgene:180456 ; RRID:Addgene_180456)
